>Addgene plasmid #101766 | pMH-Flag-HA | addgene full sequence | sequence record 194953 | Addgene NGS Result
GAGTGGGAATTGGCTCCGGTGCCCGTCAGTGGGCAGAGCGCACATCGCCCACAGTCCCCGAGAAGTTGGG
GGGAGGGGTCGGCAATTGAACCGGTGCCTAGAGAAGGTGGCGCGGGGTAAACTGGGAAAGTGATGTCGTG
TACTGGCTCCGCCTTTTTCCCGAGGGTGGGGGAGAACCGTATATAAGTGCAGTAGTCGCCGTGAACGTTC
TTTTTCGCAACGGGTTTGCCGCCAGAACACAGGTAAGTGCCGTGTGTGGTTCCCGCGGGCCTGGCCTCTT
TACGGGTTATGGCCCTTGCGTGCCTTGAATTACTTCCACCTGGCTGCAGTACGTGATTCTTGATCCCGAG
CTTCGGGTTGGAAGTGGGTGGGAGAGTTCGAGGCCTTGCGCTTAAGGAGCCCCTTCGCCTCGTGCTTGAG
TTGAGGCCTGGCCTGGGCGCTGGGGCCGCCGCGTGCGAATCTGGTGGCACCTTCGCGCCTGTCTCGCTGC
TTTCGATAAGTCTCTAGCCATTTAAAATTTTTGATGACCTGCTGCGACGCTTTTTTTCTGGCAAGATAGT
CTTGTAAATGCGGGCCAAGATCTGCACACTGGTATTTCGGTTTTTGGGGCCGCGGGCGGCGACGGGGCCC
GTGCGTCCCAGCGCACATGTTCGGCGAGGCGGGGCCTGCGAGCGCGGCCACCGAGAATCGGACGGGGGTA
GTCTCAAGCTGGCCGGCCTGCTCTGGTGCCTGGCCTCGCGCCGCCGTGTATCGCCCCGCCCTGGGCGGCA
AGGCTGGCCCGGTCGGCACCAGTTGCGTGAGCGGAAAGATGGCCGCTTCCCGGCCCTGCTGCAGGGAGCT
CAAAATGGAGGACGCGGCGCTCGGGAGAGCGGGCGGGTGAGTCACCCACACAAAGGAAAAGGGCCTTTCC
GTCCTCAGCCGTCGCTTCATGTGACTCCACGGAGTACCGGGCGCCGTCCAGGCACCTCGATTAGTTCTCG
AGCTTTTGGAGTACGTCGTCTTTAGGTTGGGGGGAGGGGTTTTATGCGATGGAGTTTCCCCACACTGAGT
GGGTGGAGACTGAAGTTAGGCCAGCTTGGCACTTGATGTAATTCTCCTTGGAATTTGCCCTTTTTGAGTT
TGGATCTTGGTTCATTCTCAAGCCTCAGACAGTGGTTCAAAGTTTTTTTCTTCCATTTCAGGTGTCGTGA
GGAATTCGGATCTGCCACCATGGACTACAAGGATGACGATGACAAGCTCGATGGAGGATACCCATACGAT
GTTCCAGATTACGCTGCTCGAGGTTATCAAACAAGTTTGTACAAAAAAGCTGAACGAGAAACGTAAAATG
ATATAAATATCAATATATTAAATTAGATTTTGCATAAAAAACAGACTACATAATACTGTAAAACACAACA
TATCCAGTCACTATGGCGGCCGCATTAGGCACCCCAGGCTTTACACTTTATGCTTCCGGCTCGTATAATG
TGTGGATTTTGAGTTAGGATCCGTCGAGATTTTCAGGAGCTAAGGAAGCTAAAATGGAGAAAAAAATCAC
TGGATATACCACCGTTGATATATCCCAATGGCATCGTAAAGAACATTTTGAGGCATTTCAGTCAGTTGCT
CAATGTACCTATAACCAGACCGTTCAGCTGGATATTACGGCCTTTTTAAAGACCGTAAAGAAAAATAAGC
ACAAGTTTTATCCGGCCTTTATTCACATTCTTGCCCGCCTGATGAATGCTCATCCGGAATTCCGTATGGC
AATGAAAGACGGTGAGCTGGTGATATGGGATAGTGTTCACCCTTGTTACACCGTTTTCCATGAGCAAACT
GAAACGTTTTCATCGCTCTGGAGTGAATACCACGACGATTTCCGGCAGTTTCTACACATATATTCGCAAG
ATGTGGCGTGTTACGGTGAAAACCTGGCCTATTTCCCTAAAGGGTTTATTGAGAATATGTTTTTCGTCTC
AGCCAATCCCTGGGTGAGTTTCACCAGTTTTGATTTAAACGTGGCCAATATGGACAACTTCTTCGCCCCC
GTTTTCACCATGGGCAAATATTATACGCAAGGCGACAAGGTGCTGATGCCGCTGGCGATTCAGGTTCATC
ATGCCGTTTGTGATGGCTTCCATGTCGGCAGAATGCTTAATGAATTACAACAGTACTGCGATGAGTGGCA
GGCGGGGCGTAATCTAGAGGATCCGGCTTACTAAAAGCCAGATAACAGTATGCGTATTTGCGCGCTGATT
TTTGCGGTATAAGAATATATACTGATATGTATACCCGAAGTATGTCAAAAAGAGGTATGCTATGAAGCAG
CGTATTACAGTGACAGTTGACAGCGACAGCTATCAGTTGCTCAAGGCATATATGATGTCAATATCTCCGG
TCTGGTAAGCACAACCATGCAGAATGAAGCCCGTCGTCTGCGTGCCGAACGCTGGAAAGCGGAAAATCAG
GAAGGGATGGCTGAGGTCGCCCGGTTTATTGAAATGAACGGCTCTTTTGCTGACGAGAACAGGGGCTGGT
GAAATGCAGTTTAAGGTTTACACCTATAAAAGAGAGAGCCGTTATCGTCTGTTTGTGGATGTACAGAGTG
ATATTATTGACACGCCCGGGCGACGGATGGTGATCCCCCTGGCCAGTGCACGTCTGCTGTCAGATAAAGT
CCCCCGTGAACTTTACCCGGTGGTGCATATCGGGGATGAAAGCTGGCGCATGATGACCACCGATATGGCC
AGTGTGCCGGTCTCCGTTATCGGGGAAGAAGTGGCTGATCTCAGCCACCGCGAAAATGACATCAAAAACG
CCATTAACCTGATGTTCTGGGGAATATAAATGTCAGGCTCCCTTATACACAGCCAGTCTGCAGGTCGACC
ATAGTGACTGGATATGTTGTGTTTTACAGTATTATGTAGTCTGTTTTTTATGCAAAATCTAATTTAATAT
ATTGATATTTATATCATTTTACGTTTCTCGTTCAGCTTTCTTGTACAAAGTGGTTCGATAACGAATTCCG
CCCCCCCCCCCTAACGTTACTGGCCGAAGCCGCTTGGAATAAGGCCGGTGTGCGTTTGTCTATATGTTAT
TTTCCACCATATTGCCGTCTTTTGGCAATGTGAGGGCCCGGAAACCTGGCCCTGTCTTCTTGACGAGCAT
TCCTAGGGGTCTTTCCCCTCTCGCCAAAGGAATGCAAGGTCTGTTGAATGTCGTGAAGGAAGCAGTTCCT
CTGGAAGCTTCTTGAAGACAAACAACGTCTGTAGCGACCCTTTGCAGGCAGCGGAACCCCCCACCTGGCG
ACAGGTGCCTCTGCGGCCAAAAGCCACGTGTATAAGATACACCTGCAAAGGCGGCACAACCCCAGTGCCA
CGTTGTGAGTTGGATAGTTGTGGAAAGAGTCAAATGGCTCTCCTCAAGCGTATTCAACAAGGGGCTGAAG
GATGCCCAGAAGGTACCCCATTGTATGGGATCTGATCTGGGGCCTCGGTGCACATGCTTTACATGTGTTT
AGTCGAGGTTAAAAAAACGTCTAGGCCCCCCGAACCACGGGGACGTGGTTTTCCTTTGAAAAACACGATG
ATAATATGGCCACAACCATGACCGAGTACAAGCCCACGGTGCGCCTCGCCACCCGCGACGACGTCCCCAG
GGCCGTACGCACCCTCGCCGCCGCGTTCGCCGACTACCCCGCCACGCGCCACACCGTCGATCCGGACCGC
CACATCGAGCGGGTCACCGAGCTGCAAGAACTCTTCCTCACGCGCGTCGGGCTCGACATCGGCAAGGTGT
GGGTCGCGGACGACGGCGCCGCGGTGGCGGTCTGGACCACGCCGGAGAGCGTCGAAGCGGGGGCGGTGTT
CGCCGAGATCGGCCCGCGCATGGCCGAGTTGAGCGGTTCCCGGCTGGCCGCGCAGCAACAGATGGAAGGC
CTCCTGGCGCCGCACCGGCCCAAGGAGCCCGCGTGGTTCCTGGCCACCGTCGGCGTCTCGCCCGACCACC
AGGGCAAGGGTCTGGGCAGCGCCGTCGTGCTCCCCGGAGTGGAGGCGGCCGAGCGCGCCGGGGTGCCCGC
CTTCCTGGAGACCTCCGCGCCCCGCAACCTCCCCTTCTACGAGCGGCTCGGCTTCACCGTCACCGCCGAC
GTCGAGGTGCCCGAAGGACCGCGCACCTGGTGCATGACCCGCAAGCCCGGTGCCTGATGCATCGATGTCG
ACCTGCAGCCAAGCTTATCGATAAAATAAAAGATTTTATTTAGTCTCCAGAAAAAGGGGGGAATGAAAGA
CCCCACCTGTAGGTTTGGCAAGCTAGCTTAAGTAACGCCATTTTGCAAGGCATGGAAAATACATAACTGA
GAATAGAGAAGTTCAGATCAAGGTTAGGAACAGAGAGACAGCAGAATATGGGCCAAACAGGATATCTGTG
GTAAGCAGTTCCTGCCCCGGCTCAGGGCCAAGAACAGATGGTCCCCAGATGCGGTCCCGCCCTCAGCAGT
TTCTAGAGAACCATCAGATGTTTCCAGGGTGCCCCAAGGACCTGAAATGACCCTGTGCCTTATTTGAACT
AACCAATCAGTTCGCTTCTCGCTTCTGTTCGCGCGCTTCTGCTCCCCGAGCTCAATAAAAGAGCCCACAA
CCCCTCACTCGGCGCGCCAGTCCTCCGATAGACTGCGTCGCCCGGGTACCCGTGTATCCAATAAACCCTC
TTGCAGTTGCATCCGACTTGTGGTCTCGCTGTTCCTTGGGAGGGTCTCCTCTGAGTGATTGACTACCCGT
CAGCGGGGGTCTTTCATGGGTAACAGTTTCTTGAAGTTGGAGAACAACATTCTGAGGGTAGGAGTCGAAT
ATTAAGTAATCCTGACTCAATTAGCCACTGTTTTGAATCCACATACTCCAATACTCCTGAAATAGTTCAT
TATGGACAGCGCAGAAAGAGCTGGGGAGAATTGTGAAATTGTTATCCGCTCACAATTCCACACAACATAC
GAGCCGGAAGCATAAAGTGTAAAGCCTGGGGTGCCTAATGAGTGAGCTAACTCACATTAATTGCGTTGCG
CTCACTGCCCGCTTTCCAGTCGGGAAACCTGTCGTGCCAGCTGCATTAATGAATCGGCCAACGCGCGGGG
AGAGGCGGTTTGCGTATTGGGCGCTCTTCCGCTTCCTCGCTCACTGACTCGCTGCGCTCGGTCGTTCGGC
TGCGGCGAGCGGTATCAGCTCACTCAAAGGCGGTAATACGGTTATCCACAGAATCAGGGGATAACGCAGG
AAAGAACATGTGAGCAAAAGGCCAGCAAAAGGCCAGGAACCGTAAAAAGGCCGCGTTGCTGGCGTTTTTC
CATAGGCTCCGCCCCCCTGACGAGCATCACAAAAATCGACGCTCAAGTCAGAGGTGGCGAAACCCGACAG
GACTATAAAGATACCAGGCGTTTCCCCCTGGAAGCTCCCTCGTGCGCTCTCCTGTTCCGACCCTGCCGCT
TACCGGATACCTGTCCGCCTTTCTCCCTTCGGGAAGCGTGGCGCTTTCTCATAGCTCACGCTGTAGGTAT
CTCAGTTCGGTGTAGGTCGTTCGCTCCAAGCTGGGCTGTGTGCACGAACCCCCCGTTCAGCCCGACCGCT
GCGCCTTATCCGGTAACTATCGTCTTGAGTCCAACCCGGTAAGACACGACTTATCGCCACTGGCAGCAGC
CACTGGTAACAGGATTAGCAGAGCGAGGTATGTAGGCGGTGCTACAGAGTTCTTGAAGTGGTGGCCTAAC
TACGGCTACACTAGAAGAACAGTATTTGGTATCTGCGCTCTGCTGAAGCCAGTTACCTTCGGAAAAAGAG
TTGGTAGCTCTTGATCCGGCAAACAAACCACCGCTGGTAGCGGTGGTTTTTTTGTTTGCAAGCAGCAGAT
TACGCGCAGAAAAAAAGGATCTCAAGAAGATCCTTTGATCTTTTCTACGGGGTCTGACGCTCAGTGGAAC
GAAAACTCACGTTAAGGGATTTTGGTCATGAGATTATCAAAAAGGATCTTCACCTAGATCCTTTTAAATT
AAAAATGAAGTTTTAAATCAATCTAAAGTATATATGAGTAAACTTGGTCTGACAGTTACCAATGCTTAAT
CAGTGAGGCACCTATCTCAGCGATCTGTCTATTTCGTTCATCCATAGTTGCCTGACTCCCCGTCGTGTAG
ATAACTACGATACGGGAGGGCTTACCATCTGGCCCCAGTGCTGCAATGATACCGCGAGACCCACGCTCAC
CGGCTCCAGATTTATCAGCAATAAACCAGCCAGCCGGAAGGGCCGAGCGCAGAAGTGGTCCTGCAACTTT
ATCCGCCTCCATCCAGTCTATTAATTGTTGCCGGGAAGCTAGAGTAAGTAGTTCGCCAGTTAATAGTTTG
CGCAACGTTGTTGCCATTGCTACAGGCATCGTGGTGTCACGCTCGTCGTTTGGTATGGCTTCATTCAGCT
CCGGTTCCCAACGATCAAGGCGAGTTACATGATCCCCCATGTTGTGCAAAAAAGCGGTTAGCTCCTTCGG
TCCTCCGATCGTTGTCAGAAGTAAGTTGGCCGCAGTGTTATCACTCATGGTTATGGCAGCACTGCATAAT
TCTCTTACTGTCATGCCATCCGTAAGATGCTTTTCTGTGACTGGTGAGTACTCAACCAAGTCATTCTGAG
AATAGTGTATGCGGCGACCGAGTTGCTCTTGCCCGGCGTCAATACGGGATAATACCGCGCCACATAGCAG
AACTTTAAAAGTGCTCATCATTGGAAAACGTTCTTCGGGGCGAAAACTCTCAAGGATCTTACCGCTGTTG
AGATCCAGTTCGATGTAACCCACTCGTGCACCCAACTGATCTTCAGCATCTTTTACTTTCACCAGCGTTT
CTGGGTGAGCAAAAACAGGAAGGCAAAATGCCGCAAAAAAGGGAATAAGGGCGACACGGAAATGTTGAAT
ACTCATACTCTTCCTTTTTCAATATTATTGAAGCATTTATCAGGGTTATTGTCTCATGAGCGGATACATA
TTTGAATGTATTTAGAAAAATAAACAAATAGGGGTTCCGCGCACATTTCCCCGAAAAGTGCCACCTGACG
TCTAAGAAACCATTATTATCATGACATTAACCTATAAAAATAGGCGTATCACGAGGCCCTTTCGTCTCGC
GCGTTTCGGTGATGACGGTGAAAACCTCTGACACATGCAGCTCCCGGAGACGGTCACAGCTTGTCTGTAA
GCGGATGCCGGGAGCAGACAAGCCCGTCAGGGCGCGTCAGCGGGTGTTGGCGGGTGTCGGGGCTGGCTTA
ACTATGCGGCATCAGAGCAGATTGTACTGAGAGTGCACCATATGCGGTGTGAAATACCGCACAGATGCGT
AAGGAGAAAATACCGCATCAGGCGCCATTCGCCATTCAGGCTGCGCAACTGTTGGGAAGGGCGATCGGTG
CGGGCCTCTTCGCTATTACGCCAGCTGGCGAAAGGGGGATGTGCTGCAAGGCGATTAAGTTGGGTAACGC
CAGGGTTTTCCCAGTCACGACGTTGTAAAACGACGGCGCAAGGAATGGTGCATGCAAGGAGATGGCGCCC
AACAGTCCCCCGGCCACGGGGCCTGCCACCATACCCACGCCGAAACAAGCGCTCATGAGCCCGAAGTGGC
GAGCCCGATCTTCCCCATCGGTGATGTCGGCGATATAGGCGCCAGCAACCGCACCTGTGGCGCCGGTGAT
GCCGGCCACGATGCGTCCGGCGTAGAGGCGATTAGTCCAATTTGTTAAAGACAGGATATCAGTGGTCCAG
GCTCTAGTTTTGACTCAACAATATCACCAGCTGAAGCCTATAGAGTACGAGCCATAGATAAAATAAAAGA
TTTTATTTAGTCTCCAGAAAAAGGGGGGAATGAAAGACCCCACCTGTAGGTTTGGCAAGCTAGCTTAAGT
AACGCCATTTTGCAAGGCATGGAAAATACATAACTGAGAATAGAGAAGTTCAGATCAAGGTTAGGAACAG
AGAGACAGCAGAATATGGGCCAAACAGGATATCTGTGGTAAGCAGTTCCTGCCCCGGCTCAGGGCCAAGA
ACAGATGGTCCCCAGATGCGGTCCCGCCCTCAGCAGTTTCTAGAGAACCATCAGATGTTTCCAGGGTGCC
CCAAGGACCTGAAATGACCCTGTGCCTTATTTGAACTAACCAATCAGTTCGCTTCTCGCTTCTGTTCGCG
CGCTTCTGCTCCCCGAGCTCAATAAAAGAGCCCACAACCCCTCACTCGGCGCGCCAGTCCTCCGATAGAC
TGCGTCGCCCGGGTACCCGTATTCCCAATAAAGCCTCTTGCTGTTTGCATCCGAATCGTGGACTCGCTGA
TCCTTGGGAGGGTCTCCTCAGATTGATTGACTGCCCACCTCGGGGGTCTTTCATTTGGAGGTTCCACCGA
GATTTGGAGACCCCTGCCCAGGGACCACCGACCCCCCCGCCGGGAGGTAAGCTGGCCAGCGGTCGTTTCG
TGTCTGTCTCTGTCTTTGTGCGTGTTTGTGCCGGCATCTAATGTTTGCGCCTGCGTCTGTACTAGTTAGC
TAACTAGCTCTGTATCTGGCGGACCCGTGGTGGAACTGACGAGTTCTGAACACCCGGCCGCAACCCTGGG
AGACGTCCCAGGGACTTTGGGGGCCGTTTTTGTGGCCCGACCTGAGGAAGGGAGTCGATGTGGAATCCGA
CCCCGTCAGGATATGTGGTTCTGGTAGGAGACGAGAACCTAAAACAGTTCCCGCCTCCGTCTGAATTTTT
GCTTTCGGTTTGGAACCGAAGCCGCGCGTCTTGTCTGCTGCAGCGCTGCAGCATCGTTCTGTGTTGTCTC
TGTCTGACTGTGTTTCTGTATTTGTCTGAAAATTAGGGCCAGACTGTTACCACTCCCTTAAGTTTGACCT
TAGGTCACTGGAAAGATGTCGAGCGGATCGCTCACAACCAGTCGGTAGATGTCAAGAAGAGACGTTGGGT
TACCTTCTGCTCTGCAGAATGGCCAACCTTTAACGTCGGATGGCCGCGAGACGGCACCTTTAACCGAGAC
CTCATCACCCAGGTTAAGATCAAGGTCTTTTCACCTGGCCCGCATGGACACCCAGACCAGGTCCCCTACA
TCGTGACCTGGGAAGCCTTGGCTTTTGACCCCCCTCCCTGGGTCAAGCCCTTTGTACACCCTAAGCCTCC
GCCTCCTCTTCCTCCATCCGCCCCGTCTCTCCCCCTTGAACCTCCTCGTTCGACCCCGCCTCGATCCTCC
CTTTATCCAGCCCTCACTCCTTCTCTAGGCGCCGGAATTAGATCCAGCTTTGCAAAGATGGATAAAGTTT
TAAACAGAGAGGAATCTTTGCAGCTAATGGACCTTCTAGGTCTTGAAAG
Features (pLannotate 1.2.2; 29 found; start..end, strand, type, name):
     12..1190    +  promoter       EF-1α promoter: strong constitutive promoter for human elongation factor EF-1α
   1216..1236    +  CDS            FLAG (fragment): FLAG® epitope tag, followed by an enterokinase cleavage site
   1249..1275    +  CDS            3xHA (fragment): three tandem HA epitope tags
   1291..1415    +  protein_bind   attR1: mutant version of attR; recombination site for the Gateway® LR reaction LR Clonase™
   1440..1470    +  promoter       lac UV5 promoter: E. coli lac promoter with an "up" mutation
   1494..1523    +  promoter       cat promoter (fragment): promoter of the E. coli cat gene encoding chloramphenicol acetyltransferase
   1524..2204    +  CDS            CmR: chloramphenicol acetyltransferase confers resistance to chloramphenicol
   2361..2519    +  CDS            ccdA (fragment): CCDA_ECO57 - Also known as H, letA. Experimental evidence at protein level: Swiss-Prot protein existence level 1. Antitoxin component of a type II toxin-antitoxin (TA) system which inhibits the post-segregational killing (PSK) of plasmid-free cells, also referred to as a plasmid addiction system. Binds to and blocks the activity of CcdB; will also remove bound CcdB protein from the CcdB-GyrA complex by forming a CcdA-CcdB complex, a process termed rejuvenation. Functions as a transcriptional corepressor for the ccdAB operon, repression also requires CcdB (By similarity). From Escherichia coli
   2524..2829    +  CDS            ccdB: CcdB, a bacterial toxin that poisons DNA gyrase; ccdB; Plasmids containing the ccdB gene cannot be propagated in standard E. coli strains.
   2870..2994    -  protein_bind   attR2: mutant version of attR; recombination site for the Gateway® LR reaction LR Clonase™
   3112..3574    +  misc_feature   IRES: internal ribosome entry site (IRES) of the encephalomyocarditis virus (EMCV)
   3588..4187    +  CDS            PuroR: puromycin N-acetyltransferase; pac from Streptomyces alboniger; confers resistance to puromycin
   4263..4777    +  LTR            3' LTR: 3' long terminal repeat from murine embryonic stem cell virus
   4939..4955    -  protein_bind   lac operator: The lac repressor binds to the lac operator to inhibit transcription in E. coli. This inhibition can be relieved by adding lactose or isopropyl-β-D-thiogalactopyranoside (IPTG). lac repressor encoded by lacI
   4963..4993    -  promoter       lac promoter: promoter for the E. coli lac operon
   5008..5029    -  protein_bind   CAP binding site: CAP binding activates transcription in the presence of cAMP. E. coli catabolite activator protein
   5042..5134    -  CDS            lacI (fragment): lac repressor; lacI; The lac repressor binds to the lac operator to inhibit transcription in E. coli. This inhibition can be relieved by adding lactose or isopropyl-β-D-thiogalactopyranoside (IPTG).
   5317..5905    -  rep_origin     ori: high-copy-number ColE1/pMB1/pBR322/pUC origin of replication
   6076..6936    -  CDS            AmpR: β-lactamase; bla; confers resistance to ampicillin, carbenicillin, and related antibiotics
   6937..7041    -  promoter       AmpR promoter: bla
   7136..7171    +  CDS            rop (fragment): Rop protein, which maintains plasmids at low copy number; rop
   7273..7372    +  misc_feature   bom (fragment): basis of mobility region from pBR322
   7378..7527    -  CDS            lacZα (fragment): LacZα fragment of β-galactosidase; lacZ fragment
   7527..7728    -  CDS            TcR (fragment): tetracycline efflux protein; tet; confers resistance to tetracycline
   7729..7827    +  CDS            env (fragment): murine leukemia virus gPr80 envelope polyprotein precursor; env; proteolytically cleaved into gp70SU and p15TM subunits
   7869..8385    +  LTR            5' LTR: 5' long terminal repeat from murine embryonic stem cell virus
   8449..8790    +  misc_feature   MESV Ψ: packaging signal of murine embryonic stem cell virus
   8857..9273    +  CDS            gag (truncated): truncated Moloney murine leukemia virus (MMLV) gag gene lacking the start codon
   9298..5       +  CDS            small t antigen (fragment) (across the origin): SV40 (simian virus 40) small t antigen
