[The description below was written by a language model from this plasmid's Addgene catalogue record and pLannotate feature annotations shown in this document.]
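Description:
pMH-Flag-HA is an empty Gateway destination vector for expressing proteins in mammalian cells with an N-terminal Flag-HA tandem tag. The catalogue lists it simply as a mammalian expression vector. However, the feature table shows a gammaretroviral (MSCV-type) framework: murine embryonic stem cell virus 5' and 3' LTRs, the MESV Ψ packaging signal and a truncated gag segment flank the expression unit. This suggests the backbone could in principle be packaged as a retrovirus, although the record does not state this as an intended use. In bacteria the plasmid replicates from a high-copy ColE1/pUC-type origin. It is selected with ampicillin (backbone β-lactamase) together with chloramphenicol (CmR inside the Gateway cassette). Because the cassette carries the gyrase poison ccdB, the plasmid must be maintained in a ccdB-tolerant strain. Short fragments annotated as lacI, lacZα, TcR, rop, bom, env and SV40 small t antigen appear to be remnants of earlier cloning steps rather than functional parts.

The expression unit is driven by the constitutive human EF-1α promoter. This is followed by a FLAG epitope and an HA epitope (annotated as a fragment of 3xHA, consistent with a single copy). Next comes the attR1–CmR–ccdB–attR2 cassette. An LR recombination with an entry clone replaces the CmR/ccdB segment with the gene of interest, placing it downstream of the tags, and loss of ccdB provides counter-selection for recombinants in standard E. coli. Downstream of attR2, an EMCV IRES links puromycin N-acetyltransferase to the same transcript, so puromycin-resistant cells should also express the tagged protein. The dual tag is suited to detection and to immunoprecipitation or tandem affinity purification of the fusion protein.
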