Addgene plasmid #101766: pMH-Flag-HA
Purpose: (Empty Backbone) Gateway-compatible destination vector for mammalian expression of N-terminal HA & Flag-tag fusion protein
Depositing lab: Michael Huen. Depositing organization: University of Hong Kong. Publication: Dual-utility NLS drives RNF169-dependent DNA damage responses. An L, Jiang Y, Ng HH, Man EP, Chen J, Khoo US, Gong Q, Huen MS. Proc Natl Acad Sci U S A. 2017 Apr 4;114(14):E2872-E2881. doi: 10.1073/pnas.1616602114. Epub 2017 Mar 21. PubMed 28325877.
Backbone
  Vector backbone: pMH-HA-Flag
  Vector type: Mammalian Expression
  Selectable markers: Puromycin
  Tag / fusion protein: Flag-HA (N terminal on backbone)
Growth in bacteria
  Bacterial resistance: Chloramphenicol and Ampicillin, 25 & 100 μg/mL
  Growth temperature: 37°C
  Growth strain: ccdB Survival
  Copy number: High Copy
Gene/Insert
  Gene/Insert name: None
  Tag / fusion protein: Flag-HA (N terminal on backbone)
Terms and licenses: Academic/Nonprofit Terms; Industry Terms: Not Available to Industry
How to cite: pMH-Flag-HA was a gift from Michael Huen (Addgene plasmid # 101766 ; http://n2t.net/addgene:101766 ; RRID:Addgene_101766)
